>Addgene plasmid #154328 | pJW1850 | addgene full sequence | sequence record 309427 | Addgene NGS Result
GCGTTTCGGTGATGACGGTGAAAACCTCTGACACATGCAGCTCCCGGAGACGGTCACAGCTTGTCTGTAA
GCGGATGCCGGGAGCAGACAAGCCCGTCAGGGCGCGTCAGCGGGTGTTGGCGGGTGTCGGGGCTGGCTTA
ACTATGCGGCATCAGAGCAGATTGTACTGAGAGTGCACCATATGCGGTGTGAAATACCGCACAGATGCGT
AAGGAGAAAATACCGCATCAGGCGCCATTCGCCATTCAGGCTGCGCAACTGTTGGGAAGGGCGATCGGTG
CGGGCCTCTTCGCTATTACGCCAGCTGGCGAAAGGGGGATGTGCTGCAAGGCGATTAAGTTGGGTAACGC
CAGGGTTTTCCCAGTCACGACGTTGTAAAACGACGGCCAGTGAATTCCTCCAAGAACTCGTACAAAAATG
CTCTGAAGTAGGTCTCGAGATCAATACTGGGAAGACGAAAGTCTTGCGAAACCGATTCGCTGACCCCAGT
AAAGTCTACTTCGGTAGCCCTTCCCCCACCACCCAGCTCGACGACGTCGACGAGTACATCTACCTCGGTC
GTCAAATCAACGCCCAAAACAACTTGATGCCGGAAATCCACCGAAGACGTCGAGCAGCCTGGGCTGCATT
CAATGGAATCAAGAATGCCACCGACTCCATCACCGACAAGAAGATTCGTGCGAATCTGTTCGACTCAATT
GTCCTTCCAGCGCTCACCTACGTTTCAGAAGCCTGGACATTCACCAAAGCTCTATCCGAACGAGTACGAA
TCACACATGCCTCCCCCACAAATTATTGATCTACATCCCCATTTGGTATAGTGTCTTACAGGACTCTCAA
TATGTCAGCTGCATGATAAATGGTCCCTATATAATTGAATTGCAAATCTAAATGTTTGATATCAGTCTGT
TTCGTAAGTTTAAGAGCTATGCTGGAAACAGCATAGCAAGTTTAAATAAGGCTAGTCCGTTATCAACTTG
AAAAAGTGGCACCGAGTCGGTGCTTTTTTTCAATAATATTCTAGATATCCCTTTTTGAAACTAAAATGAA
ATACTCTAAATTTTTGAGTTCAATGTTTCAACTAATCTTGGTTAAAGGTAAATTCCCGGAGGGACGATTT
TAAAGTTGCCAGAGTTGATTAAATTGGTCCAAAAAATTTTATTAGGAAACTCGAAAAAAAATTGATTTTT
TTTGACAATATTCCAAAGAAAATTACAAAATCTCGACGCCAAACATAGTCGGCTGTGAAGCTTGGCGTAA
TCATGGTCATAGCTGTTTCCTGTGTGAAATTGTTATCCGCTCACAATTCCACACAACATACGAGCCGGAA
GCATAAAGTGTAAAGCCTGGGGTGCCTAATGAGTGAGCTAACTCACATTAATTGCGTTGCGCTCACTGCC
CGCTTTCCAGTCGGGAAACCTGTCGTGCCAGCTGCATTAATGAATCGGCCAACGCGCGGGGAGAGGCGGT
TTGCGTATTGGGCGCTCATATGCGCTTCCTCGCTCACTGACTCGCTGCGCTCGGTCGTTCGGCTGCGGCG
AGCGGTATCAGCTCACTCAAAGGCGGTAATACGGTTATCCACAGAATCAGGGGATAACGCAGGAAAGAAC
ATGTGAGCAAAAGGCCAGCAAAAGGCCAGGAACCGTAAAAAGGCCGCGTTGCTGGCGTTTTTCCATAGGC
TCCGCCCCCCTGACGAGCATCACAAAAATCGACGCTCAAGTCAGAGGTGGCGAAACCCGACAGGACTATA
AAGATACCAGGCGTTTCCCCCTGGAAGCTCCCTCGTGCGCTCTCCTGTTCCGACCCTGCCGCTTACCGGA
TACCTGTCCGCCTTTCTCCCTTCGGGAAGCGTGGCGCTTTCTCATAGCTCACGCTGTAGGTATCTCAGTT
CGGTGTAGGTCGTTCGCTCCAAGCTGGGCTGTGTGCACGAACCCCCCGTTCAGCCCGACCGCTGCGCCTT
ATCCGGTAACTATCGTCTTGAGTCCAACCCGGTAAGACACGACTTATCGCCACTGGCAGCAGCCACTGGT
AACAGGATTAGCAGAGCGAGGTATGTAGGCGGTGCTACAGAGTTCTTGAAGTGGTGGCCTAACTACGGCT
ACACTAGAAGAACAGTATTTGGTATCTGCGCTCTGCTGAAGCCAGTTACCTTCGGAAAAAGAGTTGGTAG
CTCTTGATCCGGCAAACAAACCACCGCTGGTAGCGGTGGTTTTTTTGTTTGCAAGCAGCAGATTACGCGC
AGAAAAAAAGGATCTCAAGAAGATCCTTTGATCTTTTCTACGGGGTCTGACGCTCAGTGGAACGAAAACT
CACGTTAAGGGATTTTGGTCATGAGATTATCAAAAAGGATCTTCACCTAGATCCTTTTAAATTAAAAATG
AAGTTTTAAATCAATCTAAAGTATATATGAGTAAACTTGGTCTGACAGTTACCAATGCTTAATCAGTGAG
GCACCTATCTCAGCGATCTGTCTATTTCGTTCATCCATAGTTGCCTGACTCCCCGTCGTGTAGATAACTA
CGATACGGGAGGGCTTACCATCTGGCCCCAGTGCTGCAATGATACCGCGAGACCCACGCTCACCGGCTCC
AGATTTATCAGCAATAAACCAGCCAGCCGGAAGGGCCGAGCGCAGAAGTGGTCCTGCAACTTTATCCGCC
TCCATCCAGTCTATTAATTGTTGCCGGGAAGCTAGAGTAAGTAGTTCGCCAGTTAATAGTTTGCGCAACG
TTGTTGCCATTGCTACAGGCATCGTGGTGTCACGCTCGTCGTTTGGTATGGCTTCATTCAGCTCCGGTTC
CCAACGATCAAGGCGAGTTACATGATCCCCCATGTTGTGCAAAAAAGCGGTTAGCTCCTTCGGTCCTCCG
ATCGTTGTCAGAAGTAAGTTGGCCGCAGTGTTATCACTCATGGTTATGGCAGCACTGCATAATTCTCTTA
CTGTCATGCCATCCGTAAGATGCTTTTCTGTGACTGGTGAGTACTCAACCAAGTCATTCTGAGAATAGTG
TATGCGGCGACCGAGTTGCTCTTGCCCGGCGTCAATACGGGATAATACCGCGCCACATAGCAGAACTTTA
AAAGTGCTCATCATTGGAAAACGTTCTTCGGGGCGAAAACTCTCAAGGATCTTACCGCTGTTGAGATCCA
GTTCGATGTAACCCACTCGTGCACCCAACTGATCTTCAGCATCTTTTACTTTCACCAGCGTTTCTGGGTG
AGCAAAAACAGGAAGGCAAAATGCCGCAAAAAAGGGAATAAGGGCGACACGGAAATGTTGAATACTCATA
CTCTTCCTTTTTCAATATTATTGAAGCATTTATCAGGGTTATTGTCTCATGAGCGGATACATATTTGAAT
GTATTTAGAAAAATAAACAAATAGGGGTTCCGCGCACATTTCCCCGAAAAGTGCCACCTGACGTCTAAGA
AACCATTATTATCATGACATTAACCTATAAAAATAGGCGTATCACGAGGCCCTTTCGTCTCGC
Features (pLannotate 1.2.2; 13 found; start..end, strand, type, name):
    133..232     +  misc_feature   bom (fragment): basis of mobility region from pBR322
    238..395     -  CDS            lacZα (fragment): LacZα fragment of β-galactosidase; lacZ fragment
    398..897     +  promoter       CeU6 promoter: promoter for the C. elegans K09B11.12 U6 snRNA gene (Friedland et al., 2013)
    936..1003    +  misc_RNA       tracrRNA (fragment): trans-activating CRISPR RNA for the Streptococcus pyogenes CRISPR/Cas9 system
   1011..1247    +  misc_feature   3' CeU6: region downstream of the C. elegans K09B11.12 U6 snRNA gene
   1290..1306    -  protein_bind   lac operator: The lac repressor binds to the lac operator to inhibit transcription in E. coli. This inhibition can be relieved by adding lactose or isopropyl-β-D-thiogalactopyranoside (IPTG). lac repressor encoded by lacI
   1314..1344    -  promoter       lac promoter: promoter for the E. coli lac operon
   1359..1380    -  protein_bind   CAP binding site: CAP binding activates transcription in the presence of cAMP. E. coli catabolite activator protein
   1393..1485    -  CDS            lacI (fragment): lac repressor; lacI; The lac repressor binds to the lac operator to inhibit transcription in E. coli. This inhibition can be relieved by adding lactose or isopropyl-β-D-thiogalactopyranoside (IPTG).
   1670..2258    -  rep_origin     ori: high-copy-number ColE1/pMB1/pBR322/pUC origin of replication
   2429..3289    -  CDS            AmpR: β-lactamase; bla; confers resistance to ampicillin, carbenicillin, and related antibiotics
   3290..3394    -  promoter       AmpR promoter: bla
   3489..31      +  CDS            rop (fragment) (across the origin): Rop protein, which maintains plasmids at low copy number; rop
