[The description below was written by a language model from this plasmid's Addgene catalogue record and pLannotate feature annotations shown in this document.]
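Description:
pJW1850 is a small (about 3.5 kb) sgRNA expression plasmid for CRISPR/Cas9 genome editing in Caenorhabditis elegans, built on the pJW1838 backbone by SapTrap cloning. It is propagated in E. coli as a high-copy plasmid through a ColE1/pUC-type origin and selected with ampicillin via the β-lactamase gene and its native promoter. The remaining bacterial annotations (fragments of lacZα, lacI, rop and the bom region, together with the lac promoter, operator and CAP site) are remnants of the pUC-style cloning vector and have no role in the worm.

The functional cassette consists of a C. elegans U6 snRNA promoter, which drives RNA polymerase III transcription, followed by a 20-nucleotide targeting sequence, the Streptococcus pyogenes Cas9 sgRNA scaffold, and the downstream region of the same U6 gene to provide termination and 3' processing signals. The catalogue entry names the U6 locus K09B11.2 whereas the feature annotation calls it K09B11.12. The scaffold carries the "F+E" modifications, generally understood as a flip and extension of the sgRNA hairpin that improve sgRNA expression and Cas9 loading, which probably explains why the tracrRNA is detected only as a fragment. The spacer itself is not annotated but would sit in the gap between the promoter and the scaffold.

The guide targets the ttTi5605 site, a Mos1 transposon insertion locus widely used as a safe-harbour site for single-copy transgene integration in C. elegans. The plasmid encodes no Cas9, so that must be supplied separately along with a repair template. It was deposited as part of an expanded auxin-inducible degron toolkit, but the record does not state which transgenes it was used to insert.
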