Addgene plasmid #154328: pJW1850
Purpose: sgRNA Target Vector for CRISPR
Depositing lab: Jordan Ward. Depositing organization: University of California, Santa Cruz. Publication: An expanded auxin-inducible degron toolkit for Caenorhabditis elegans. Ashley GE, Duong T, Levenson MT, Martinez MAQ, Johnson LC, Hibshman JD, Saeger HN, Palmisano NJ, Doonan R, Martinez-Mendez R, Davidson BR, Zhang W, Ragle JM, Medwig-Kinney TN, Sirota SS, Goldstein B, Matus DQ, Dickinson DJ, Reiner DJ, Ward JD. Genetics. 2021 Mar 31;217(3). pii: 6104563. doi: 10.1093/genetics/iyab006. PubMed 33677541.
Backbone
  Vector backbone: pJW1838
  Backbone size w/o insert (bp): 3500
  Vector type: Worm Expression, CRISPR
Growth in bacteria
  Bacterial resistance: Ampicillin, 100 μg/mL
  Growth temperature: 37°C
  Growth strain: DH5alpha
  Copy number: High Copy
Gene/Insert
  Gene/Insert name: ttTi5605 site targeting sgRNA (F+E) with K09B11.2 U6 promoter and 3'UTR
  Species: C. elegans (nematode), Synthetic
  Insert size (bp): 20
  Mutation: F+E mutations in sgRNA
  Cloning method: Unknown
  Sequencing primers: 5′ M13 Forward (tgtaaaacgacggccagt); 3′ M13 Reverse (caggaaacagctatgaccatg)
Terms and licenses: Academic/Nonprofit Terms; Industry Terms: Not Available to Industry
Depositor comments: Cloning by SapTrap
How to cite: pJW1850 was a gift from Jordan Ward (Addgene plasmid # 154328 ; http://n2t.net/addgene:154328 ; RRID:Addgene_154328)
